Addgene plasmid #198408: pUb FLAG-Human IntS6
Purpose: Expresses FLAG-tagged human IntS6
Depositing lab: Jeremy Wilusz. Depositing organization: Baylor College of Medicine. Publication: IntS6 and the Integrator phosphatase module tune the efficiency of select premature transcription termination events. Fujiwara R, Zhai SN, Liang D, Shah AP, Tracey M, Ma XK, Fields CJ, Mendoza-Figueroa MS, Meline MC, Tatomer DC, Yang L, Wilusz JE. Mol Cell. 2023 Nov 14:S1097-2765(23)00902-4. doi: 10.1016/j.molcel.2023.10.035. PubMed 37995689.
Backbone
  Vector backbone: pUb 3xFLAG MCS
  Total vector size (bp): 7542
  Vector type: Insect Expression
Growth in bacteria
  Bacterial resistance: Ampicillin, 100 μg/mL
  Growth temperature: 37°C
  Growth strain: DH5alpha
  Copy number: Unknown
Gene/Insert
  Gene/Insert name: DDX26 (alt name: INT6)
  Species: H. sapiens (human)
  Entrez Gene: INTS6 (a.k.a. DBI-1, DDX26, DDX26A, DICE1, HDB, INT6, Notchl2)
  Promoter: Ubi-p63e
  Tag / fusion protein: 3x FLAG (N terminal on backbone)
  Cloning method: Restriction Enzyme; 5′ cloning site SpeI (not destroyed); 3′ cloning site XbaI (not destroyed)
  Sequencing primers: 5′ ccacatctctattttctgcccgc
Terms and licenses: Academic/Nonprofit Terms; Industry Terms: Not Available to Industry
How to cite: pUb FLAG-Human IntS6 was a gift from Jeremy Wilusz (Addgene plasmid # 198408 ; http://n2t.net/addgene:198408 ; RRID:Addgene_198408)
