[The description below was written by a language model from this plasmid's Addgene catalogue record and pLannotate feature annotations shown in this document.]
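Description:
pUb FLAG-Human IntS6 is a 7,542 bp insect-cell expression plasmid built on the pUb 3xFLAG MCS backbone. It is maintained in E. coli through a high-copy ColE1/pUC-type origin and selected with ampicillin via the β-lactamase (AmpR) gene and its native promoter. The annotation also picks up remnants of bacterial cloning-vector sequence (a lacI fragment, CAP binding site, lac promoter and operator, and short fragments of a pUC MCS, RSF ori, bom and rop). These appear to be backbone leftovers rather than functional parts of the expression cassette.

The payload is the human INTS6 coding sequence (also called DDX26 or INT6), inserted between SpeI and XbaI sites that both remain intact. According to the catalogue entry, expression is driven by the Drosophila Ubi-p63e (ubiquitin) promoter. That promoter is not annotated in the feature table but presumably lies in the unannotated region upstream of the tag. A backbone-encoded 3xFLAG epitope sits immediately upstream of INTS6, giving an N-terminally tagged protein suitable for detection or immunopurification with anti-FLAG reagents. A V5 tag sequence is annotated just downstream of the insert, but the record lists only the FLAG tag and does not say whether the V5 sequence is in frame or translated. Transcripts are terminated by the baculovirus OpIE-2 polyadenylation signal.

INTS6 is a subunit of the Integrator complex, which associates with RNA polymerase II and takes part in snRNA 3′ processing. The associated study concerns IntS6 and the Integrator phosphatase module in premature transcription termination. The plasmid therefore serves to express FLAG-tagged human IntS6 in insect cells. No insect-cell selection marker is annotated.
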