Features (pLannotate 1.2.2; 15 found; start..end, strand, type, name):
      7..99      +  CDS            lacI (fragment): lac repressor; lacI; The lac repressor binds to the lac operator to inhibit transcription in E. coli. This inhibition can be relieved by adding lactose or isopropyl-β-D-thiogalactopyranoside (IPTG).
    112..133     +  protein_bind   CAP binding site: CAP binding activates transcription in the presence of cAMP. E. coli catabolite activator protein
    148..178     +  promoter       lac promoter: promoter for the E. coli lac operon
    186..202     +  protein_bind   lac operator: The lac repressor binds to the lac operator to inhibit transcription in E. coli. This inhibition can be relieved by adding lactose or isopropyl-β-D-thiogalactopyranoside (IPTG). lac repressor encoded by lacI
   2254..2270    -  misc_feature   MCS (fragment): pUC18/19 multiple cloning site
   2287..2352    +  CDS            3xFLAG: three tandem FLAG® epitope tags, followed by an enterokinase cleavage site
   2365..5022    +  CDS            INTS6: INT6_HUMAN - Also known as DBI1, DDX26, DDX26A. Experimental evidence at protein level: Swiss-Prot protein existence level 1. Component of the Integrator (INT) complex, a complex involved in the small nuclear RNAs (snRNA) U1 and U2 transcription and in their 3'-box-dependent processing. The Integrator complex is associated with the C-terminal domain (CTD) of RNA polymerase II largest subunit (POLR2A) and is recruited to the U1 and U2 snRNAs genes (Probable). Mediates recruitment of cytoplasmic dynein to the nuclear envelope, probably as component of the INT complex (PubMed:23904267). May have
   5048..5089    +  CDS            V5 tag: epitope tag from simian virus 5
   5134..5263    +  polyA_signal   OpIE-2 poly(A) signal: immediate-early gene 2 from the Orgyia pseudotsugata multicapsid nucleopolyhedrovirus; baculovirus polyadenylation signal
   5272..5339    -  rep_origin     RSF ori (fragment): Plasmids containing the RSF 1030 origin of replication can be propagated in E. coli cells that contain additional plasmids with compatible origins.
   5359..5410    -  misc_feature   bom (fragment): basis of mobility region from pBR322
   5512..5547    -  CDS            rop (fragment): Rop protein, which maintains plasmids at low copy number; rop
   5642..5746    +  promoter       AmpR promoter: bla
   5747..6607    +  CDS            AmpR: β-lactamase; bla; confers resistance to ampicillin, carbenicillin, and related antibiotics
   6778..7366    +  rep_origin     ori: high-copy-number ColE1/pMB1/pBR322/pUC origin of replication
>Addgene plasmid #198408 | pUb FLAG-Human IntS6 | addgene full sequence | sequence record 389999 | Addgene NGS Result
GGAAGAGCGCCCAATACGCAAACCGCCTCTCCCCGCGCGTTGGCCGATTCATTAATGCAGCTGGCACGAC
AGGTTTCCCGACTGGAAAGCGGGCAGTGAGCGCAACGCAATTAATGTGAGTTAGCTCACTCATTAGGCAC
CCCAGGCTTTACACTTTATGCTTCCGGCTCGTATGTTGTGTGGAATTGTGAGCGGATAACAATTTCACAC
AGGAAACAGCTATGACCATGATTACGCCAAGCTTTGTCGCCGGAACGCAGCGACAGAGATTCCAATGTGT
CCGTATCTTTCAGGCTTTTGCCCTTCAGTTCCAGACGAAGCGACTGGCGATTCGCGTGTGGGGTCTGCTT
CAGGGTCTTGTGAATTAGGGCGCGCAGATCGCCGATGGGCGTGGCGCCGGAGGGCACCTTCACCTTGCCG
TACGGCTTGCTGTTCTTCGCGTTCAAAATCTCCAGCTCCATTTTGCTTTCGGTGCGCTTGCAATCAGTAC
TGTCCAAAATCGAAAATCGCCGAACCGTAGTGTGACCGTGCGGGGCTCTGCGAAAATAAACTTTTTTAGG
TATATGGCCACACACGGGGAAAGCACAGTGGATTATATGTTTTAATATTATAATATGCAGGTTTTCATTA
CTTATCCAGATGTAAGCCCACTTAAAGCGATTTAACAATTATTTGCCGAAAGAGTATAAACAAATTTCAC
TTAAAAATGGATTAAGAAAAGCTAGCTTGTGTAAGATTATGCGCAGCGTTGCCAGATAGCTCCATTTAAA
ACACTTCAAAAACAATAAGTTTTGAAAATATATACATAAATAGCAGTCGTTGCCGCAACGCTCAACACAT
CACACTTTTAAAACACCCTTTACCTACACAGAATTACTTTTTAAATTTCCAGTCAAGCTGCGAGTTTCAA
AATTATAGCCGGTAGAGAAGACAGTGCTATTTCAAAAGCAAACTAACAAGGGTCTTAAATTCCAAAACAC
CAATCCTAACAAGCCTTGGACTTTTGTAAGTTTAGATCAAAGGTGGCATTGCATTCAATGTCATGGTAAG
AAGTAGGTCGTCTAGGTAGAAATCCTCATTCAGCCGGTCAAGTCAGTACGAGAAAGGTCTCAATTTGAAA
TTGTCTTAAAAATATTTTATTGTTTTGTACTGTGGTGAGTTTAAACGAAAAACACAAAAAAAAAGTGATA
CACAGAAATCATAAAAAATTTTAATACAAGGTATTCGTACGTATCAAAAACATTTCGGCACAATTTTTTT
TCTCTGTACTAAAGTGTTACGAACACTACGGTATTTTTTAGTGATTTTCAACGGACACCGAAGGTATATA
AACAGCGTTCGCGAACGGTCGCCTTCAAAACCAATTGACATTTGCAGCAGCAAGTACAAGTAGAAAGTAA
AGCGCAATCAGCGAAAAATTTATACTTAATTGTTGGTGATTAAAGTACAATTAAAAGAACATTCTCGAAA
GTCACAAGAAACGTAAGTTTTTAACTCGCTGTTACCAATTAGTAATAAGAGCAACAAGACGTTGAGTAAT
TTCAAGAAAAACTGCATTTCAAGGTCTTTGTTCGGCCATTTTTTTTTATTCAACGCTCTACGTAATTACA
AAATAAGAAATTGGCAGCCACGCATCTTGTTTTCCCAATGAATTGGCATCAAAACGCAAACAAATCTATA
AATAAAACTTGCGTGTTGATTTTCGCCAAGATTTATTGGCAAATTGTGAAATTCGCAGTGACGCATTTGA
AAATTCGAGAAATCACGAACGCACTCGATCGAGCATTTGTGTGCATGTTATTAGTTAGTTGTTTAGTTAA
TTGAAGTATTTTACCAACGAAATCCACTTATTTTTAGCTGAAATAGAGTAGGTTGCTTAAACAAAGCCAC
GTCTGAAAATTTCTTATTGCTTGTAGTTGTGACGTCACCATATACACACAAAATAATGTGTATGCATGCA
TTTCAGCTGTGTATATATACATGCACACACTCGCAACACGAAAACGATGACGAAGCAACGGAACAAAGGT
TTCTCAACTACCCTTTGTTCCCTGTTTCTTCGCTTTCCTTTGTTCCAATATTCGTAGAGGGTTAATAGGG
GTTTCTCAACAAAGTTGGCGTCGATAAATAAGTTTCCCATTTTTATTCCCCAGCCAGGAAGTTAGTTTCA
ATAGTTTTGTAATTTCAACGAAACTCATTTGATTTCGTACTAATTTTCCACATCTCTATTTTCTGCCCGC
AGAATAATCCAAACTGCAGGTCGACTCTAGCTAGAGGAAGCTTATGGACTACAAAGACCATGACGGTGAT
TATAAAGATCATGATATCGATTACAAGGATGACGATGACAAGGATCCACTAGTCCCCATCTTACTGTTCC
TGATAGACACGTCTGCCTCTATGAACCAGCGCAGCCATCTGGGCACCACCTACCTGGACACGGCCAAAGG
CGCGGTAGAGACCTTCATGAAGCTCCGTGCCCGGGACCCTGCCAGCAGAGGAGACAGGTATATGCTGGTC
ACTTTCGAAGAGCCGCCCTATGCTATCAAGGCTGGATGGAAAGAAAACCATGCAACGTTTATGAATGAAT
TGAAAAACCTTCAGGCTGAAGGACTTACGACTCTTGGCCAATCCCTAAGGACAGCTTTTGATTTATTAAA
TTTAAATAGATTAGTAACTGGCATAGACAACTATGGGCAGGGAAGAAACCCTTTTTTCTTGGAGCCAGCA
ATAATTATCACAATTACTGATGGGAGCAAGTTGACTACCACCAGTGGAGTCCAGGATGAGCTTCATTTAC
CTCTTAATTCTCCTTTGCCTGGAAGTGAATTGACCAAGGAACCTTTTCGTTGGGATCAGAGACTCTTTGC
ATTAGTGTTGCGGTTGCCTGGCACCATGTCAGTAGAATCAGAACAGTTGACAGGTGTGCCTTTAGATGAC
TCTGCAATCACACCAATGTGTGAAGTGACAGGCGGCCGTTCATATTCTGTGTGTTCTCCAAGAATGCTTA
ATCAGTGTCTGGAGTCCTTGGTGCAGAAAGTACAAAGTGGGGTGGTAATAAACTTTGAAAAAGCAGGACC
AGATCCTTCCCCTGTAGAAGATGGGCAGCCAGATATATCAAGGCCTTTTGGATCTCAGCCTTGGCATAGC
TGTCACAAACTCATATATGTCAGACCAAATCCTAAAACTGGGGTTCCTATAGGTCATTGGCCTGTTCCAG
AGTCTTTTTGGCCAGATCAAAATTCGCCAACACTACCACCTCGTACATCTCATCCTGTAGTGAAGTTTTC
CTGTACAGACTGTGAACCAATGGTTATTGATAAACTTCCTTTTGACAAATATGAGTTGGAACCTTCACCA
CTGACTCAATTTATCCTGGAAAGGAAATCTCCTCAAACATGTTGGCAGGTGTACGTGAGCAATAGTGCAA
AATACAGTGAACTTGGTCATCCTTTTGGTTACTTGAAAGCCAGTACAGCACTGAACTGTGTCAACTTATT
TGTGATGCCTTACAATTATCCAGTCCTTCTTCCCCTCTTAGATGACTTGTTTAAAGTGCATAAAGCAAAA
CCAACATTGAAGTGGAGACAGTCATTTGAAAGTTATTTGAAGACAATGCCTCCCTACTATCTTGGGCCCT
TGAAGAAAGCTGTTAGGATGATGGGAGCACCTAACCTAATAGCAGACAGTATGGAATATGGACTTAGTTA
CAGTGTCATTTCATACCTCAAAAAACTGAGTCAACAGGCCAAAATAGAATCTGATCGAGTCATTGGATCT
GTAGGCAAAAAAGTAGTACAGGAGACTGGAATAAAAGTCCGGAGCCGATCACATGGTTTATCAATGGCAT
ATAGGAAAGATTTTCAACAACTCCTCCAGGGAATTTCAGAGGATGTCCCTCACAGACTGCTAGACCTTAA
TATGAAGGAATACACTGGGTTCCAAGTTGCTTTGCTGAATAAGGATTTGAAGCCACAGACATTTAGAAAT
GCTTATGACATACCAAGACGAAATCTTTTGGATCACTTAACAAGAATGAGATCTAATCTTTTGAAGAGCA
CTCGCAGATTTCTGAAAGGACAGGACGAAGATCAAGTGCACAGTGTTCCTATAGCACAAATGGGGAACTA
CCAGGAATACCTCAAGCAAGTACCTTCTCCACTAAGAGAACTTGATCCTGATCAGCCACGAAGGTTGCAT
ACATTTGGCAACCCCTTTAAGCTGGATAAGAAGGGTATGATGATAGATGAAGCAGATGAATTTGTGGCTG
GACCTCAAAATAAACATAAACGACCCGGAGAACCAAATATGCAAGGGATCCCTAAAAGACGTCGGTGTAT
GTCTCCACTACTAAGAGGCAGACAGCAGAATCCTGTTGTAAACAATCATATTGGGGGAAAAGGACCACCT
GCACCTACAACTCAAGCACAGCCAGATCTTATTAAACCTCTTCCTCTTCATAAAATTTCAGAAACCACTA
ATGATTCGATAATACATGATGTGGTTGAAAATCATGTTGCAGACCAACTTTCATCAGACATTACACCAAA
TGCTATGGATACGGAATTTTCAGCATCTTCTCCAGCCAGTTTACTGGAACGGCCAACCAATCATATGGAG
GCTCTTGGTCATGACCATTTAGGAACCAATGACCTCACTGTTGGTGGATTTTTAGAAAATCATGAGGAGC
CAAGAGATAAAGAACAATGTGCTGAAGAGAACATACCAGCATCTTCACTCAACAAAGGAAAGAAATTGAT
GCATTGCAGAAGCCATGAAGAGGTCAATACTGAACTAAAAGCACAAATAATGAAAGAGATCCGAAAGCCA
GGAAGAAAATATGAAAGAATCTTCACTTTACTGAAGCATGTGCAAGGCAGTTTACAAACAAGACTAATAT
TTTTACAAAATGTCATTAAAGAAGCATCAAGGTTTAAAAAACGAATGCTAATAGAACAACTGGAGAACTT
CTTGGATGAAATTCATCGAAGAGCCAATCAGATCAACCATATTAATAGCAATTAATCTAGAGGGCCCGCG
GTTCGAAGGTAAGCCTATCCCTAACCCTCTCCTCGGTCTCGATTCTACGCGTACCGGTCATCATCACCAT
CACCATTGAGTTTATCTGACTAAATCTTAGTTTGTATTGTCATGTTTTAATACAATATGTTATGTTTAAA
TATGTTTTTAATAAATTTTATAAAATAATTTCAACTTTTATTGTAACAACATTGTCCATTTACACACTCC
TTTCAAGCGCGTGGGATCGATGCTCACTCAAAGGCGGTAATACGGTTATCCACAGAATCAGGGGATAACG
CAGGAAAGAACATGTGAGCCATATGGGCCCATGTGAGCCATATGGTGCACTCTCAGTACAATCTGCTCTG
ATGCCGCATAGTTAAGCCAGCCCCGACACCCGCCAACACCCGCTGACGCGCCCTGACGGGCTTGTCTGCT
CCCGGCATCCGCTTACAGACAAGCTGTGACCGTCTCCGGGAGCTGCATGTGTCAGAGGTTTTCACCGTCA
TCACCGAAACGCGCGAGACGAAAGGGCCTCGTGATACGCCTATTTTTATAGGTTAATGTCATGATAATAA
TGGTTTCTTAGACGTCAGGTGGCACTTTTCGGGGAAATGTGCGCGGAACCCCTATTTGTTTATTTTTCTA
AATACATTCAAATATGTATCCGCTCATGAGACAATAACCCTGATAAATGCTTCAATAATATTGAAAAAGG
AAGAGTATGAGTATTCAACATTTCCGTGTCGCCCTTATTCCCTTTTTTGCGGCATTTTGCCTTCCTGTTT
TTGCTCACCCAGAAACGCTGGTGAAAGTAAAAGATGCTGAAGATCAGTTGGGTGCACGAGTGGGTTACAT
CGAACTGGATCTCAACAGCGGTAAGATCCTTGAGAGTTTTCGCCCCGAAGAACGTTTTCCAATGATGAGC
ACTTTTAAAGTTCTGCTATGTGGCGCGGTATTATCCCGTATTGACGCCGGGCAAGAGCAACTCGGTCGCC
GCATACACTATTCTCAGAATGACTTGGTTGAGTACTCACCAGTCACAGAAAAGCATCTTACGGATGGCAT
GACAGTAAGAGAATTATGCAGTGCTGCCATAACCATGAGTGATAACACTGCGGCCAACTTACTTCTGACA
ACGATCGGAGGACCGAAGGAGCTAACCGCTTTTTTGCACAACATGGGGGATCATGTAACTCGCCTTGATC
GTTGGGAACCGGAGCTGAATGAAGCCATACCAAACGACGAGCGTGACACCACGATGCCTGTAGCAATGGC
AACAACGTTGCGCAAACTATTAACTGGCGAACTACTTACTCTAGCTTCCCGGCAACAATTAATAGACTGG
ATGGAGGCGGATAAAGTTGCAGGACCACTTCTGCGCTCGGCCCTTCCGGCTGGCTGGTTTATTGCTGATA
AATCTGGAGCCGGTGAGCGTGGGTCTCGCGGTATCATTGCAGCACTGGGGCCAGATGGTAAGCCCTCCCG
TATCGTAGTTATCTACACGACGGGGAGTCAGGCAACTATGGATGAACGAAATAGACAGATCGCTGAGATA
GGTGCCTCACTGATTAAGCATTGGTAACTGTCAGACCAAGTTTACTCATATATACTTTAGATTGATTTAA
AACTTCATTTTTAATTTAAAAGGATCTAGGTGAAGATCCTTTTTGATAATCTCATGACCAAAATCCCTTA
ACGTGAGTTTTCGTTCCACTGAGCGTCAGACCCCGTAGAAAAGATCAAAGGATCTTCTTGAGATCCTTTT
TTTCTGCGCGTAATCTGCTGCTTGCAAACAAAAAAACCACCGCTACCAGCGGTGGTTTGTTTGCCGGATC
AAGAGCTACCAACTCTTTTTCCGAAGGTAACTGGCTTCAGCAGAGCGCAGATACCAAATACTGTTCTTCT
AGTGTAGCCGTAGTTAGGCCACCACTTCAAGAACTCTGTAGCACCGCCTACATACCTCGCTCTGCTAATC
CTGTTACCAGTGGCTGCTGCCAGTGGCGATAAGTCGTGTCTTACCGGGTTGGACTCAAGACGATAGTTAC
CGGATAAGGCGCAGCGGTCGGGCTGAACGGGGGGTTCGTGCACACAGCCCAGCTTGGAGCGAACGACCTA
CACCGAACTGAGATACCTACAGCGTGAGCTATGAGAAAGCGCCACGCTTCCCGAAGGGAGAAAGGCGGAC
AGGTATCCGGTAAGCGGCAGGGTCGGAACAGGAGAGCGCACGAGGGAGCTTCCAGGGGGAAACGCCTGGT
ATCTTTATAGTCCTGTCGGGTTTCGCCACCTCTGACTTGAGCGTCGATTTTTGTGATGCTCGTCAGGGGG
GCGGAGCCTATGGAAAAACGCCAGCAACGCGGCCTTTTTACGGTTCCTGGCCTTTTGCTGGCCTTTTGCT
CACATGTTCTTTCCTGCGTTATCCCCTGATTCTGTGGATAACCGTATTACCGCCTTTGAGTGAGCTGATA
CCGCTCGCCGCAGCCGAACGACCGAGCGCAGCGAGTCAGTGAGCGAGGAAGC
